Addgene plasmid #133790: pCAG-hNmeCas9-NLS(SV40)-3xFLAG (KAC409)
Purpose: CAG promoter expression plasmid for human codon optimized NmeCas9 nuclease with C-terminal NLS (SV40)
Depositing lab: Joseph Bondy-Denomy & Benjamin Kleinstiver. Depositing organization: Massachusetts General Hospital. Publication: Broad-spectrum anti-CRISPR proteins facilitate horizontal gene transfer. Mahendra C, Christie KA, Osuna BA, Pinilla-Redondo R, Kleinstiver BP, Bondy-Denomy J. Nat Microbiol. 2020 Apr;5(4):620-629. doi: 10.1038/s41564-020-0692-2. Epub 2020 Mar 26. PubMed 32218510.
Backbone
  Vector backbone: pCAG (Addgene #11179)
  Vector type: Mammalian Expression
Growth in bacteria
  Bacterial resistance: Ampicillin, 100 μg/mL
  Growth temperature: 37°C
  Growth strain: DH5alpha
  Copy number: High Copy
Gene/Insert
  Gene/Insert name: human codon optimized NmeCas9 (alt name: KAC409)
  Species: Synthetic
  Mutation: n/a
  Promoter: CAG
  Tag / fusion protein: NLS(SV40)-3xFLAG (C terminal on backbone)
  Cloning method: Gibson Cloning
  Sequencing primers: 5′ oBK280-CCTACAGCTCCTGGGCAACG; 3′ oBK23-CAGAGGGAAAAAGATCTCAGTGG
Resource information
  A portion of this plasmid was derived from a plasmid made by: NmeCas9 ORF subcloned from Addgene plasmid ID 87448
Terms and licenses: Academic/Nonprofit Terms; Industry Terms: Not Available to Industry
How to cite: pCAG-hNmeCas9-NLS(SV40)-3xFLAG (KAC409) was a gift from Joseph Bondy-Denomy & Benjamin Kleinstiver (Addgene plasmid # 133790 ; http://n2t.net/addgene:133790 ; RRID:Addgene_133790)
