[The description below was written by a language model from this plasmid's Addgene catalogue record and pLannotate feature annotations shown in this document.]
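Description:
pCAG-hNmeCas9-NLS(SV40)-3xFLAG (KAC409) is an 8.2 kb mammalian expression plasmid built on the pCAG backbone for producing the type II CRISPR nuclease Cas9 from Neisseria meningitidis (NmeCas9) in mammalian cells. It is maintained in E. coli through a high-copy ColE1/pUC-type origin and selected with ampicillin via the β-lactamase gene and its native promoter. The backbone also carries remnants of lac regulatory sequences (lac promoter, operator, CAP site, short lacI fragments), along with an SV40 origin of replication and SV40 poly(A) signal. The SV40 origin can support episomal replication in cells that supply large T antigen.

The expression cassette is driven by the composite CAG promoter, annotated here as its three parts: the CMV immediate-early enhancer, the chicken β-actin promoter and a chimeric chicken β-actin/rabbit β-globin intron, which together give strong, broadly active transcription. Downstream lies the human codon-optimized, synthetic NmeCas9 open reading frame, recorded as unmutated (active nuclease) and subcloned by Gibson assembly from an earlier plasmid. According to the record, it is fused at its C terminus to an SV40 nuclear localization signal and a 3xFLAG epitope. The feature table annotates the 3xFLAG but not the NLS, which presumably sits in the short gap between the Cas9 coding sequence and the tag. The NLS directs the nuclease to the nucleus, and the FLAG tag allows detection or immunoprecipitation. Transcripts end at a rabbit β-globin polyadenylation signal; the short HBB "CDS" hits flanking the insert are most likely β-globin-derived backbone sequence rather than expressed fusions.

No guide RNA cassette is annotated, so a guide would have to be supplied separately for genome editing. The associated publication concerns broad-spectrum anti-CRISPR proteins, which suggests use in testing Cas9 inhibition in human cells.
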