Features (pLannotate 1.2.2; 20 found; start..end, strand, type, name):
      5..384     +  enhancer       CMV enhancer: human cytomegalovirus immediate early enhancer
    386..661     +  promoter       chicken β-actin promoter: No description available
    662..1678    +  intron         chimeric intron: chimera between introns from chicken β-actin and rabbit β-globin
   1676..1732    +  CDS            HBB (fragment): HBB_LEPEU - Experimental evidence at protein level: Swiss-Prot protein existence level 1. Involved in oxygen transport from the lung to the various peripheral tissues. From Lepus europaeus (European hare).
   1727..1763    +  misc_feature   MCS (fragment): multiple cloning site
   1777..5022    +  CDS            cas9: CAS9_NEIM8 - Experimental evidence at protein level: Swiss-Prot protein existence level 1. CRISPR (clustered regularly interspaced short palindromic repeat) is an adaptive immune system that provides protection against mobile genetic elements (viruses, transposable elements and conjugative plasmids). CRISPR clusters contain spacers, sequences complementary to antecedent mobile elements, and target invading nucleic acids. CRISPR clusters are transcribed and processed into CRISPR RNA (crRNA). In type II CRISPR systems correct processing of pre-crRNA requires a trans- encoded small RNA (tracrRNA)
   5056..5121    +  CDS            3xFLAG: three tandem FLAG® epitope tags, followed by an enterokinase cleavage site
   5134..5205    +  CDS            HBB (fragment): HBB_PONPY - Experimental evidence at transcript level: Swiss-Prot protein existence level 2. Involved in oxygen transport from the lung to the various peripheral tissues. From Pongo pygmaeus (Bornean orangutan).
   5276..5331    +  polyA_signal   β-globin poly(A) signal: rabbit β-globin polyadenylation signal (Gil and Proudfoot, 1987)
   5716..5732    -  protein_bind   lac operator: The lac repressor binds to the lac operator to inhibit transcription in E. coli. This inhibition can be relieved by adding lactose or isopropyl-β-D-thiogalactopyranoside (IPTG). lac repressor encoded by lacI
   5740..5770    -  promoter       lac promoter: promoter for the E. coli lac operon
   5785..5806    -  protein_bind   CAP binding site: CAP binding activates transcription in the presence of cAMP. E. coli catabolite activator protein
   5819..5858    -  CDS            lacI (fragment): lac repressor; lacI; The lac repressor binds to the lac operator to inhibit transcription in E. coli. This inhibition can be relieved by adding lactose or isopropyl-β-D-thiogalactopyranoside (IPTG).
   5865..5887    +  promoter       SV40 promoter (fragment): SV40 enhancer and early promoter
   5911..6046    +  rep_origin     SV40 ori: SV40 origin of replication
   6066..6200    +  polyA_signal   SV40 poly(A) signal: SV40 polyadenylation signal
   6202..6256    -  CDS            lacI (fragment): lac repressor; lacI; The lac repressor binds to the lac operator to inhibit transcription in E. coli. This inhibition can be relieved by adding lactose or isopropyl-β-D-thiogalactopyranoside (IPTG).
   6439..7027    -  rep_origin     ori: high-copy-number ColE1/pMB1/pBR322/pUC origin of replication
   7198..8058    -  CDS            AmpR: β-lactamase; bla; confers resistance to ampicillin, carbenicillin, and related antibiotics
   8059..8163    -  promoter       AmpR promoter: bla
>Addgene plasmid #133790 | pCAG-hNmeCas9-NLS(SV40)-3xFLAG (KAC409) | addgene full sequence | sequence record 268572 | Addgene NGS Result
GGTCGACATTGATTATTGACTAGTTATTAATAGTAATCAATTACGGGGTCATTAGTTCATAGCCCATATA
TGGAGTTCCGCGTTACATAACTTACGGTAAATGGCCCGCCTGGCTGACCGCCCAACGACCCCCGCCCATT
GACGTCAATAATGACGTATGTTCCCATAGTAACGCCAATAGGGACTTTCCATTGACGTCAATGGGTGGAG
TATTTACGGTAAACTGCCCACTTGGCAGTACATCAAGTGTATCATATGCCAAGTACGCCCCCTATTGACG
TCAATGACGGTAAATGGCCCGCCTGGCATTATGCCCAGTACATGACCTTATGGGACTTTCCTACTTGGCA
GTACATCTACGTATTAGTCATCGCTATTACCATGGTCGAGGTGAGCCCCACGTTCTGCTTCACTCTCCCC
ATCTCCCCCCCCTCCCCACCCCCAATTTTGTATTTATTTATTTTTTAATTATTTTGTGCAGCGATGGGGG
CGGGGGGGGGGGGGGGGCGCGCCAGGCGGGGCGGGGCGGGGCGAGGGGCGGGGCGGGGCGAGGCGGAGAG
GTGCGGCGGCAGCCAATCAGAGCGGCGCGCTCCGAAAGTTTCCTTTTATGGCGAGGCGGCGGCGGCGGCG
GCCCTATAAAAAGCGAAGCGCGCGGCGGGCGGGAGTCGCTGCGCGCTGCCTTCGCCCCGTGCCCCGCTCC
GCCGCCGCCTCGCGCCGCCCGCCCCGGCTCTGACTGACCGCGTTACTCCCACAGGTGAGCGGGCGGGACG
GCCCTTCTCCTCCGGGCTGTAATTAGCGCTTGGTTTAATGACGGCTTGTTTCTTTTCTGTGGCTGCGTGA
AAGCCTTGAGGGGCTCCGGGAGGGCCCTTTGTGCGGGGGGAGCGGCTCGGGGGGTGCGTGCGTGTGTGTG
TGCGTGGGGAGCGCCGCGTGCGGCTCCGCGCTGCCCGGCGGCTGTGAGCGCTGCGGGCGCGGCGCGGGGC
TTTGTGCGCTCCGCAGTGTGCGCGAGGGGAGCGCGGCCGGGGGCGGTGCCCCGCGGTGCGGGGGGGGCTG
CGAGGGGAACAAAGGCTGCGTGCGGGGTGTGTGCGTGGGGGGGTGAGCAGGGGGTGTGGGCGCGTCGGTC
GGGCTGCAACCCCCCCTGCACCCCCCTCCCCGAGTTGCTGAGCACGGCCCGGCTTCGGGTGCGGGGCTCC
GTACGGGGCGTGGCGCGGGGCTCGCCGTGCCGGGCGGGGGGTGGCGGCAGGTGGGGGTGCCGGGCGGGGC
GGGGCCGCCTCGGGCCGGGGAGGGCTCGGGGGAGGGGCGCGGCGGCCCCCGGAGCGCCGGCGGCTGTCGA
GGCGCGGCGAGCCGCAGCCATTGCCTTTTATGGTAATCGTGCGAGAGGGCGCAGGGACTTCCTTTGTCCC
AAATCTGTGCGGAGCCGAAATCTGGGAGGCGCCGCCGCACCCCCTCTAGCGGGCGCGGGGCGAAGCGGTG
CGGCGCCGGCAGGAAGGAAATGGGCGGGGAGGGCCTTCGTGCGTCGCCGCGCCGCCGTCCCCTTCTCCCT
CTCCAGCCTCGGGGCTGTCCGCGGGGGGACGGCTGCCTTCGGGGGGGACGGGGCAGGGCGGGGTTCGGCT
TCTGGCGTGTGACCGGCGGCTCTAGAGCCTCTGCTAACCATGTTCATGCCTTCTTCTTTTTCCTACAGCT
CCTGGGCAACGTGCTGGTTATTGTGCTGTCTCATCATTTTGGCAAAGAATTCTGCAGTCGACGGTACCGC
GGGCCCGGGATCCACCGGTCGCCACCATGGCTGCCTTCAAACCTAATTCAATCAACTACATCCTCGGCCT
CGATATCGGCATCGCATCCGTCGGCTGGGCGATGGTAGAAATTGACGAAGAAGAAAACCCCATCCGCCTG
ATTGATTTGGGCGTGCGCGTATTTGAGCGTGCCGAAGTACCGAAAACAGGCGACTCCCTTGCCATGGCAA
GGCGTTTGGCGCGCAGTGTTCGCCGCCTGACCCGCCGTCGCGCCCACCGCCTGCTTCGGACCCGCCGCCT
ATTGAAACGCGAAGGCGTATTACAAGCCGCCAATTTTGACGAAAACGGCTTGATTAAATCCTTACCGAAT
ACACCATGGCAACTTCGCGCAGCCGCATTAGACCGCAAACTGACGCCTTTAGAGTGGTCGGCAGTCTTGT
TGCATTTAATCAAACATCGCGGCTATTTATCGCAACGGAAAAACGAGGGCGAAACTGCCGATAAGGAGCT
TGGCGCTTTGCTTAAAGGCGTAGCCGGCAATGCCCATGCCTTACAGACAGGCGATTTCCGCACACCGGCC
GAATTGGCTTTAAATAAATTTGAGAAAGAAAGCGGCCATATCCGCAATCAGCGCAGCGATTATTCGCATA
CGTTCAGCCGCAAAGATTTACAGGCGGAGCTGATTTTGCTGTTTGAAAAACAAAAAGAATTTGGCAATCC
GCATGTTTCAGGCGGCCTTAAAGAAGGTATTGAAACCCTACTGATGACGCAACGCCCTGCCCTGTCCGGC
GATGCCGTTCAAAAAATGTTGGGGCATTGCACCTTCGAACCGGCAGAGCCGAAAGCCGCTAAAAACACCT
ACACAGCCGAACGTTTCATCTGGCTGACCAAGCTGAACAACCTGCGTATTTTAGAGCAAGGCAGCGAGCG
GCCATTGACCGATACCGAACGCGCCACGCTTATGGACGAGCCATACAGAAAATCCAAACTGACTTACGCA
CAAGCCCGTAAGCTGCTGGGTTTAGAAGATACCGCCTTTTTCAAAGGCTTGCGCTATGGTAAAGACAATG
CCGAAGCCTCAACATTGATGGAAATGAAGGCCTACCATGCCATCAGCCGTGCACTGGAAAAAGAAGGATT
GAAAGACAAAAAATCCCCATTAAACCTTTCTCCCGAATTACAAGACGAAATCGGCACGGCATTCTCCCTG
TTCAAAACCGATGAAGACATTACAGGCCGTCTGAAAGACCGTATACAGCCCGAAATCTTAGAAGCGCTGT
TGAAACACATCAGCTTCGATAAGTTCGTCCAAATTTCCTTGAAAGCATTGCGCCGAATTGTGCCTCTAAT
GGAACAAGGCAAACGTTACGATGAAGCCTGCGCCGAAATCTACGGAGACCATTACGGCAAGAAGAATACG
GAAGAAAAGATTTATCTGCCGCCGATTCCCGCCGACGAAATCCGCAACCCCGTCGTCTTGCGCGCCTTAT
CTCAAGCACGTAAGGTCATTAACGGCGTGGTACGCCGTTACGGCTCCCCAGCTCGTATCCATATTGAAAC
TGCAAGGGAAGTAGGTAAATCGTTTAAAGACCGCAAAGAAATTGAGAAACGCCAAGAAGAAAACCGCAAA
GACCGGGAAAAAGCCGCCGCCAAATTCCGAGAGTATTTCCCCAATTTTGTCGGAGAACCCAAATCCAAAG
ATATTCTGAAACTGCGCCTGTACGAGCAACAACACGGCAAATGCCTGTATTCGGGCAAAGAAATCAACTT
AGGCCGTCTGAACGAAAAAGGCTATGTCGAAATCGACCATGCCCTGCCGTTCTCGCGCACATGGGACGAC
AGTTTCAACAATAAAGTACTGGTATTGGGCAGCGAAAACCAAAACAAAGGCAATCAAACCCCTTACGAAT
ACTTCAACGGCAAAGACAACAGCCGCGAATGGCAGGAATTTAAAGCGCGTGTCGAAACCAGCCGTTTCCC
GCGCAGTAAAAAACAACGGATTCTGCTGCAAAAATTCGATGAAGACGGCTTTAAAGAACGCAATCTGAAC
GACACGCGCTACGTCAACCGTTTCCTGTGTCAATTTGTTGCCGACCGTATGCGGCTGACAGGTAAAGGCA
AGAAACGTGTCTTTGCATCCAACGGACAAATTACCAATCTGTTGCGCGGCTTTTGGGGATTGCGCAAAGT
GCGTGCGGAAAACGACCGCCATCACGCCTTGGACGCCGTCGTCGTTGCCTGCTCGACCGTTGCCATGCAG
CAGAAAATTACCCGTTTTGTACGCTATAAAGAGATGAACGCGTTTGACGGTAAAACCATAGACAAAGAAA
CAGGAGAAGTGCTGCATCAAAAAACACACTTCCCACAACCTTGGGAATTTTTCGCACAAGAAGTCATGAT
TCGCGTCTTCGGCAAACCGGACGGCAAACCCGAATTCGAAGAAGCCGATACCCTAGAAAAACTGCGCACG
TTGCTTGCCGAAAAATTATCATCTCGCCCCGAAGCCGTACACGAATACGTTACGCCACTGTTTGTTTCAC
GCGCGCCCAATCGGAAGATGAGCGGGCAAGGGCATATGGAGACCGTCAAATCCGCCAAACGACTGGACGA
AGGCGTCAGCGTGTTGCGCGTACCGCTGACACAGTTAAAACTGAAAGACTTGGAAAAAATGGTCAATCGG
GAGCGCGAACCTAAGCTATACGAAGCACTGAAAGCACGGCTGGAAGCACATAAAGACGATCCTGCCAAAG
CCTTTGCCGAGCCGTTTTACAAATACGATAAAGCAGGCAACCGCACCCAACAGGTAAAAGCCGTACGCGT
AGAGCAAGTACAGAAAACCGGCGTATGGGTGCGCAACCATAACGGTATTGCCGACAACGCAACCATGGTG
CGCGTAGATGTGTTTGAGAAAGGCGACAAGTATTATCTGGTACCGATTTACAGTTGGCAGGTAGCGAAAG
GGATTTTGCCGGATAGGGCTGTTGTACAAGGAAAAGATGAAGAAGATTGGCAACTTATTGATGATAGTTT
CAACTTTAAATTCTCATTACACCCTAATGATTTAGTCGAGGTTATAACAAAAAAAGCTAGAATGTTTGGT
TACTTTGCCAGCTGCCATCGAGGCACAGGTAATATCAATATACGCATTCATGATCTTGATCATAAAATTG
GCAAAAATGGAATACTGGAAGGTATCGGCGTCAAAACCGCCCTTTCATTCCAAAAATACCAAATTGACGA
ACTGGGCAAAGAAATCAGACCATGCCGTCTGAAAAAACGCCCGCCTGTCCGTGGATCCCCCAAGAAGAAG
AGGAAAGTCTCGAGCGACTACAAAGACCATGACGGTGATTATAAAGATCATGACATCGATTACAAGGATG
ACGATGACAAGTAAAGCGGCCGCACTCCTCAGGTGCAGGCTGCCTATCAGAAGGTGGTGGCTGGTGTGGC
CAATGCCCTGGCTCACAAATACCACTGAGATCTTTTTCCCTCTGCCAAAAATTATGGGGACATCATGAAG
CCCCTTGAGCATCTGACTTCTGGCTAATAAAGGAAATTTATTTTCATTGCAATAGTGTGTTGGAATTTTT
TGTGTCTCTCACTCGGAAGGACATATGGGAGGGCAAATCATTTAAAACATCAGAATGAGTATTTGGTTTA
GAGTTTGGCAACATATGCCCATATGCTGGCTGCCATGAACAAAGGTTGGCTATAAAGAGGTCATCAGTAT
ATGAAACAGCCCCCTGCTGTCCATTCCTTATTCCATAGAAAAGCCTTGACTTGAGGTTAGATTTTTTTTA
TATTTTGTTTTGTGTTATTTTTTTCTTTAACATCCCTAAAATTTTCCTTACATGTTTTACTAGCCAGATT
TTTCCTCCTCTCCTGACTACTCCCAGTCATAGCTGTCCCTCTTCTCTTATGGAGATCCCTCGACCTGCAG
CCCAAGCTTGGCGTAATCATGGTCATAGCTGTTTCCTGTGTGAAATTGTTATCCGCTCACAATTCCACAC
AACATACGAGCCGGAAGCATAAAGTGTAAAGCCTGGGGTGCCTAATGAGTGAGCTAACTCACATTAATTG
CGTTGCGCTCACTGCCCGCTTTCCAGTCGGGAAACCTGTCGTGCCAGCGGATCCGCATCTCAATTAGTCA
GCAACCATAGTCCCGCCCCTAACTCCGCCCATCCCGCCCCTAACTCCGCCCAGTTCCGCCCATTCTCCGC
CCCATGGCTGACTAATTTTTTTTATTTATGCAGAGGCCGAGGCCGCCTCGGCCTCTGAGCTATTCCAGAA
GTAGTGAGGAGGCTTTTTTGGAGGCCTAGGCTTTTGCAAAAAGCTAACTTGTTTATTGCAGCTTATAATG
GTTACAAATAAAGCAATAGCATCACAAATTTCACAAATAAAGCATTTTTTTCACTGCATTCTAGTTGTGG
TTTGTCCAAACTCATCAATGTATCTTATCATGTCTGGATCCGCTGCATTAATGAATCGGCCAACGCGCGG
GGAGAGGCGGTTTGCGTATTGGGCGCTCTTCCGCTTCCTCGCTCACTGACTCGCTGCGCTCGGTCGTTCG
GCTGCGGCGAGCGGTATCAGCTCACTCAAAGGCGGTAATACGGTTATCCACAGAATCAGGGGATAACGCA
GGAAAGAACATGTGAGCAAAAGGCCAGCAAAAGGCCAGGAACCGTAAAAAGGCCGCGTTGCTGGCGTTTT
TCCATAGGCTCCGCCCCCCTGACGAGCATCACAAAAATCGACGCTCAAGTCAGAGGTGGCGAAACCCGAC
AGGACTATAAAGATACCAGGCGTTTCCCCCTGGAAGCTCCCTCGTGCGCTCTCCTGTTCCGACCCTGCCG
CTTACCGGATACCTGTCCGCCTTTCTCCCTTCGGGAAGCGTGGCGCTTTCTCATAGCTCACGCTGTAGGT
ATCTCAGTTCGGTGTAGGTCGTTCGCTCCAAGCTGGGCTGTGTGCACGAACCCCCCGTTCAGCCCGACCG
CTGCGCCTTATCCGGTAACTATCGTCTTGAGTCCAACCCGGTAAGACACGACTTATCGCCACTGGCAGCA
GCCACTGGTAACAGGATTAGCAGAGCGAGGTATGTAGGCGGTGCTACAGAGTTCTTGAAGTGGTGGCCTA
ACTACGGCTACACTAGAAGAACAGTATTTGGTATCTGCGCTCTGCTGAAGCCAGTTACCTTCGGAAAAAG
AGTTGGTAGCTCTTGATCCGGCAAACAAACCACCGCTGGTAGCGGTGGTTTTTTTGTTTGCAAGCAGCAG
ATTACGCGCAGAAAAAAAGGATCTCAAGAAGATCCTTTGATCTTTTCTACGGGGTCTGACGCTCAGTGGA
ACGAAAACTCACGTTAAGGGATTTTGGTCATGAGATTATCAAAAAGGATCTTCACCTAGATCCTTTTAAA
TTAAAAATGAAGTTTTAAATCAATCTAAAGTATATATGAGTAAACTTGGTCTGACAGTTACCAATGCTTA
ATCAGTGAGGCACCTATCTCAGCGATCTGTCTATTTCGTTCATCCATAGTTGCCTGACTCCCCGTCGTGT
AGATAACTACGATACGGGAGGGCTTACCATCTGGCCCCAGTGCTGCAATGATACCGCGAGACCCACGCTC
ACCGGCTCCAGATTTATCAGCAATAAACCAGCCAGCCGGAAGGGCCGAGCGCAGAAGTGGTCCTGCAACT
TTATCCGCCTCCATCCAGTCTATTAATTGTTGCCGGGAAGCTAGAGTAAGTAGTTCGCCAGTTAATAGTT
TGCGCAACGTTGTTGCCATTGCTACAGGCATCGTGGTGTCACGCTCGTCGTTTGGTATGGCTTCATTCAG
CTCCGGTTCCCAACGATCAAGGCGAGTTACATGATCCCCCATGTTGTGCAAAAAAGCGGTTAGCTCCTTC
GGTCCTCCGATCGTTGTCAGAAGTAAGTTGGCCGCAGTGTTATCACTCATGGTTATGGCAGCACTGCATA
ATTCTCTTACTGTCATGCCATCCGTAAGATGCTTTTCTGTGACTGGTGAGTACTCAACCAAGTCATTCTG
AGAATAGTGTATGCGGCGACCGAGTTGCTCTTGCCCGGCGTCAATACGGGATAATACCGCGCCACATAGC
AGAACTTTAAAAGTGCTCATCATTGGAAAACGTTCTTCGGGGCGAAAACTCTCAAGGATCTTACCGCTGT
TGAGATCCAGTTCGATGTAACCCACTCGTGCACCCAACTGATCTTCAGCATCTTTTACTTTCACCAGCGT
TTCTGGGTGAGCAAAAACAGGAAGGCAAAATGCCGCAAAAAAGGGAATAAGGGCGACACGGAAATGTTGA
ATACTCATACTCTTCCTTTTTCAATATTATTGAAGCATTTATCAGGGTTATTGTCTCATGAGCGGATACA
TATTTGAATGTATTTAGAAAAATAAACAAATAGGGGTTCCGCGCACATTTCCCCGAAAAGTGCCACCTG
